Addgene plasmid #143797: TFORF1388
Purpose: Lentiviral vector for overexpressing transcription factor ORFs with unique 24-bp barcodes. Barcodes facilitate identification of transcription factors in pooled screens.
Depositing lab: Feng Zhang. Depositing organization: Broad Institute. Publication: A transcription factor atlas of directed differentiation. Joung J, Ma S, Tay T, Geiger-Schuller KR, Kirchgatterer PC, Verdine VK, Guo B, Arias-Garcia MA, Allen WE, Singh A, Kuksenko O, Abudayyeh OO, Gootenberg JS, Fu Z, Macrae RK, Buenrostro JD, Regev A, Zhang F. Cell. 2023 Jan 5;186(1):209-229.e26. doi: 10.1016/j.cell.2022.11.026. PubMed 36608654.
Backbone
  Vector backbone: pLX_TRC317
  Backbone manufacturer: Broad Institute Genetic Perturbation Platform
  Backbone size w/o insert (bp): 8264
  Vector type: Mammalian Expression, Lentiviral
  Selectable markers: Puromycin
Growth in bacteria
  Bacterial resistance: Ampicillin, 100 μg/mL
  Growth temperature: 37°C
  Growth strain: NEB Stable
  Copy number: High Copy
Gene/Insert
  Gene/Insert name: PMS1
  Species: H. sapiens (human)
  Insert size (bp): 2414
  Entrez Gene: PMS1 (a.k.a. HNPCC3, MLH2, PMSL1, hPMS1)
  Promoter: EF1a
  Cloning method: Unknown
  Sequencing primers: 5′ GGGTGGAGACTGAAGTTAGGCCAG; 3′ CACATAGCGTAAAAGGAGCAACATAG
Terms and licenses: Academic/Nonprofit Terms; Industry Terms: Not Available to Industry
Depositor comments: NM_001128144,XM_017004348,ENST00000447232 . The transcription factor ORF portion of this plasmid was synthesized by Genewiz. Please test multiple small colonies in case of plasmid recombination. To make this collection available in a timely manner, a portion of this collection was not fully sequenced by Addgene. If an Addgene verified full plasmid sequence is not available, please contact us prior to placing an order to request the full sequence.
How to cite: TFORF1388 was a gift from Feng Zhang (Addgene plasmid # 143797 ; http://n2t.net/addgene:143797 ; RRID:Addgene_143797)
