[The description below was written by a language model from this plasmid's Addgene catalogue record and pLannotate feature annotations shown in this document.]
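Description:
TFORF1388 is a lentiviral mammalian expression plasmid built on the pLX_TRC317 backbone. It belongs to a barcoded collection of transcription factor open reading frames intended for pooled overexpression screens. In bacteria it is maintained through a high-copy ColE1/pUC-type origin and selected with ampicillin via the β-lactamase gene. An f1 origin and remnants of a lac/lacZα cloning region flanked by T7 and T3 promoters are also annotated in the backbone. The depositor notes that the plasmid can recombine during propagation, a known issue with LTR-containing vectors.

The viral portion has a third-generation, self-inactivating layout. An RSV promoter drives a truncated HIV-1 5' LTR, followed by the Ψ packaging signal with a partial gag sequence, the Rev response element for Rev-dependent nuclear export of the genomic RNA, a cPPT/CTS element, and a ΔU3 3' LTR with a downstream SV40 polyadenylation signal. Two expression units sit between the LTRs. An SV40 early promoter/origin region drives puromycin N-acetyltransferase for selection of transduced cells. The strong constitutive EF-1α promoter drives the human PMS1 ORF, a gene described as probably involved in DNA mismatch repair. The ORF was made synthetically, and the record lists several corresponding transcript isoform accessions. A WPRE downstream of the ORF enhances transcript expression.

According to the record, each construct carries a unique 24-bp barcode that identifies the ORF in pooled screens. The feature table does not annotate this barcode explicitly, though a short U6 promoter-like fragment lies between the ORF and the WPRE. The annotated full sequence of 10,678 nt matches the stated backbone and insert sizes.
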