Features (pLannotate 1.2.2; 31 found; start..end, strand, type, name):
      5..231     +  promoter       RSV promoter: Rous sarcoma virus enhancer/promoter
    232..412     +  LTR            5' LTR (truncated): truncated 5' long terminal repeat (LTR) from HIV-1
    459..584     +  misc_feature   HIV-1 Ψ: packaging signal of human immunodeficiency virus type 1
    568..931     +  CDS            HIV-1 gag (fragment): gag protein from human immunodeficiency virus 1; gag
   1077..1310    +  misc_feature   RRE: The Rev response element (RRE) of HIV-1 allows for Rev-dependent mRNA export from the nucleus to the cytoplasm.
   1687..1713    +  CDS            Rev (fragment): human immunodeficiency virus 1 (HIV-1) Rev protein; rev; enhances nuclear export of unspliced and incompletely spliced viral mRNAs
   1720..1743    +  promoter       SV40 promoter (fragment): SV40 early promoter
   1744..1815    +  promoter       SV40 promoter (fragment): SV40 enhancer and early promoter
   1839..1974    +  rep_origin     SV40 ori: SV40 origin of replication
   2020..2616    +  CDS            PuroR (fragment): puromycin N-acetyltransferase; pac from Streptomyces; confers resistance to puromycin
   2665..2782    +  misc_feature   cPPT/CTS: central polypurine tract and central termination sequence of HIV-1
   2847..2913    +  CDS            small t antigen (fragment): SV40 (simian virus 40) small t antigen
   2920..4098    +  promoter       EF-1α promoter: strong constitutive promoter for human elongation factor EF-1α
   4115..6424    +  CDS            PMS1 (fragment): PMS1_HUMAN - Also known as PMSL1. Experimental evidence at protein level: Swiss-Prot protein existence level 1. Probably involved in the repair of mismatches in DNA. From Homo sapiens (Human).
   6440..6493    +  promoter       U6 promoter (fragment): RNA polymerase III promoter for human U6 snRNA
   6535..7123    +  misc_feature   WPRE: woodchuck hepatitis virus posttranscriptional regulatory element
   7174..7193    +  misc_feature   cPPT/CTS (fragment): central polypurine tract and central termination sequence of HIV-1
   7195..7428    +  LTR            3' LTR (ΔU3): self-inactivating 3' long terminal repeat (LTR) from HIV-1
   7506..7627    +  polyA_signal   SV40 poly(A) signal: SV40 polyadenylation signal
   7667..7802    +  rep_origin     SV40 ori: SV40 origin of replication
   7823..7841    -  promoter       T7 promoter: promoter for bacteriophage T7 RNA polymerase
   7849..8004    +  CDS            lacZα (fragment): LacZα fragment of β-galactosidase; lacZ fragment
   8009..8437    +  rep_origin     f1 ori (sequence partly withheld): f1 bacteriophage origin of replication; arrow indicates direction of (+) strand synthesis
   8490..8594    +  promoter       AmpR promoter: bla
   8595..9455    +  CDS            AmpR: β-lactamase; bla; confers resistance to ampicillin, carbenicillin, and related antibiotics
   9626..10214   +  rep_origin     ori: high-copy-number ColE1/pMB1/pBR322/pUC origin of replication
  10397..10489   +  CDS            lacI (fragment): lac repressor; lacI; The lac repressor binds to the lac operator to inhibit transcription in E. coli. This inhibition can be relieved by adding lactose or isopropyl-β-D-thiogalactopyranoside (IPTG).
  10502..10523   +  protein_bind   CAP binding site: CAP binding activates transcription in the presence of cAMP. E. coli catabolite activator protein
  10538..10568   +  promoter       lac promoter: promoter for the E. coli lac operon
  10572..10594   +  protein_bind   lac operator (fragment): The lac repressor binds to the lac operator to inhibit transcription in E. coli. This inhibition can be relieved by adding lactose or isopropyl-β-D-thiogalactopyranoside (IPTG). lac repressor encoded by lacI
  10637..10655   +  promoter       T3 promoter: promoter for bacteriophage T3 RNA polymerase
>Addgene plasmid #143797 | TFORF1388 | addgene full sequence | sequence record 396242 | Addgene NGS Result
TTAATGTAGTCTTATGCAATACTCTTGTAGTCTTGCAACATGGTAACGATGAGTTAGCAACATGCCTTAC
AAGGAGAGAAAAAGCACCGTGCATGCCGATTGGTGGAAGTAAGGTGGTACGATCGTGCCTTATTAGGAAG
GCAACAGACGGGTCTGACATGGATTGGACGAACCACTGAATTGCCGCATTGCAGAGATATTGTATTTAAG
TGCCTAGCTCGATACATAAACGGGTCTCTCTGGTTAGACCAGATCTGAGCCTGGGAGCTCTCTGGCTAAC
TAGGGAACCCACTGCTTAAGCCTCAATAAAGCTTGCCTTGAGTGCTTCAAGTAGTGTGTGCCCGTCTGTT
GTGTGACTCTGGTAACTAGAGATCCCTCAGACCCTTTTAGTCAGTGTGGAAAATCTCTAGCAGTGGCGCC
CGAACAGGGACTTGAAAGCGAAAGGGAAACCAGAGGAGCTCTCTCGACGCAGGACTCGGCTTGCTGAAGC
GCGCACGGCAAGAGGCGAGGGGCGGCGACTGGTGAGTACGCCAAAAATTTTGACTAGCGGAGGCTAGAAG
GAGAGAGATGGGTGCGAGAGCGTCAGTATTAAGCGGGGGAGAATTAGATCGCGATGGGAAAAAATTCGGT
TAAGGCCAGGGGGAAAGAAAAAATATAAATTAAAACATATAGTATGGGCAAGCAGGGAGCTAGAACGATT
CGCAGTTAATCCTGGCCTGTTAGAAACATCAGAAGGCTGTAGACAAATACTGGGACAGCTACAACCATCC
CTTCAGACAGGATCAGAAGAACTTAGATCATTATATAATACAGTAGCAACCCTCTATTGTGTGCATCAAA
GGATAGAGATAAAAGACACCAAGGAAGCTTTAGACAAGATAGAGGAAGAGCAAAACAAAAGTAAGACCAC
CGCACAGCAAGCGGCCGCTGATCTTCAGACCTGGAGGAGGAGATATGAGGGACAATTGGAGAAGTGAATT
ATATAAATATAAAGTAGTAAAAATTGAACCATTAGGAGTAGCACCCACCAAGGCAAAGAGAAGAGTGGTG
CAGAGAGAAAAAAGAGCAGTGGGAATAGGAGCTTTGTTCCTTGGGTTCTTGGGAGCAGCAGGAAGCACTA
TGGGCGCAGCGTCAATGACGCTGACGGTACAGGCCAGACAATTATTGTCTGGTATAGTGCAGCAGCAGAA
CAATTTGCTGAGGGCTATTGAGGCGCAACAGCATCTGTTGCAACTCACAGTCTGGGGCATCAAGCAGCTC
CAGGCAAGAATCCTGGCTGTGGAAAGATACCTAAAGGATCAACAGCTCCTGGGGATTTGGGGTTGCTCTG
GAAAACTCATTTGCACCACTGCTGTGCCTTGGAATGCTAGTTGGAGTAATAAATCTCTGGAACAGATTTG
GAATCACACGACCTGGATGGAGTGGGACAGAGAAATTAACAATTACACAAGCTTAATACACTCCTTAATT
GAAGAATCGCAAAACCAGCAAGAAAAGAATGAACAAGAATTATTGGAATTAGATAAATGGGCAAGTTTGT
GGAATTGGTTTAACATAACAAATTGGCTGTGGTATATAAAATTATTCATAATGATAGTAGGAGGCTTGGT
AGGTTTAAGAATAGTTTTTGCTGTACTTTCTATAGTGAATAGAGTTAGGCAGGGATATTCACCATTATCG
TTTCAGACCCACCTCCCAACCCCGAGGGGACCCATGCATTGCATCTCAATTAGTCAGCAACCAGGTGTGG
AAAGTCCCCAGGCTCCCCAGCAGGCAGAAGTATGCAAAGCATGCGTCTCAATTAGTCAGCAACCATAGTC
CCGCCCCTAACTCCGCCCATCCCGCCCCTAACTCCGCCCAGTTCCGCCCATTCTCCGCCCCATGGCTGAC
TAATTTTTTTTATTTATGCAGAGGCCGAGGCCGCCTCGGCCTCTGAGCTATTCCAGAAGTAGTGAGGAGG
CTTTTTTGGAGGCCTAGGCTTTTGCAAAAAGCTTTCTAGAGGTACCACCGGAGCTTACCATGACCGAGTA
CAAGCCCACGGTGCGCCTCGCCACCCGCGACGACGTCCCCAGGGCCGTACGCACCCTCGCCGCCGCGTTC
GCCGACTACCCCGCCACGCGCCACACCGTCGATCCGGACCGCCACATCGAGCGGGTCACCGAGCTGCAAG
AACTCTTCCTCACGCGCGTCGGGCTCGACATCGGCAAGGTGTGGGTCGCGGACGACGGCGCCGCCGTGGC
GGTCTGGACCACGCCGGAGAGCGTCGAAGCGGGGGCGGTGTTCGCCGAGATCGGCCCGCGCATGGCCGAG
TTGAGCGGTTCCCGGCTGGCCGCGCAGCAACAGATGGAAGGCCTCCTGGCGCCGCACCGGCCCAAGGAGC
CCGCGTGGTTCCTGGCCACCGTCGGCGTCTCGCCCGACCACCAGGGCAAGGGTCTGGGCAGCGCCGTCGT
GCTCCCCGGAGTGGAGGCGGCCGAGCGCGCCGGGGTGCCCGCCTTCCTGGAGACCTCCGCGCCCCGCAAC
CTCCCCTTCTACGAGCGGCTCGGCTTCACCGTCACCGCCGACGTCGAGGTGCCCGAAGGACCGCGCACCT
GGTGCATGACCCGCAAGCCCGGTGCCAGTTAACGAATTCTAGATCTTGAGACAAATGGCAGTATTCATCC
ACAATTTTAAAAGAAAAGGGGGGATTGGGGGGTACAGTGCAGGGGAAAGAATAGTAGACATAATAGCAAC
AGACATACAAACTAAAGAATTACAAAAACAAATTACAAAAATTCAAAATTTTCGGGTTTATTACAGGGAC
AGCAGAGATCCACTTTGGCGCCGGCTCGAGGCCTGCAGGTGCAAAGATGGATAAAGTTTTAAACAGAGAG
GAATCTTTGCAGCTAATGGACCTTCTAGGTCTTGAAAGGAGTGGGAATTGGCTCCGGTGCCCGTCAGTGG
GCAGAGCGCACATCGCCCACAGTCCCCGAGAAGTTGGGGGGAGGGGTCGGCAATTGAACCGGTGCCTAGA
GAAGGTGGCGCGGGGTAAACTGGGAAAGTGATGTCGTGTACTGGCTCCGCCTTTTTCCCGAGGGTGGGGG
AGAACCGTATATAAGTGCAGTAGTCGCCGTGAACGTTCTTTTTCGCAACGGGTTTGCCGCCAGAACACAG
GTAAGTGCCGTGTGTGGTTCCCGCGGGCCTGGCCTCTTTACGGGTTATGGCCCTTGCGTGCCTTGAATTA
CTTCCACCTGGCTGCAGTACGTGATTCTTGATCCCGAGCTTCGGGTTGGAAGTGGGTGGGAGAGTTCGAG
GCCTTGCGCTTAAGGAGCCCCTTCGCCTCGTGCTTGAGTTGAGGCCTGGCCTGGGCGCTGGGGCCGCCGC
GTGCGAATCTGGTGGCACCTTCGCGCCTGTCTCGCTGCTTTCGATAAGTCTCTAGCCATTTAAAATTTTT
GATGACCTGCTGCGACGCTTTTTTTCTGGCAAGATAGTCTTGTAAATGCGGGCCAAGATCTGCACACTGG
TATTTCGGTTTTTGGGGCCGCGGGCGGCGACGGGGCCCGTGCGTCCCAGCGCACATGTTCGGCGAGGCGG
GGCCTGCGAGCGCGGCCACCGAGAATCGGACGGGGGTAGTCTCAAGCTGGCCGGCCTGCTCTGGTGCCTG
GCCTCGCGCCGCCGTGTATCGCCCCGCCCTGGGCGGCAAGGCTGGCCCGGTCGGCACCAGTTGCGTGAGC
GGAAAGATGGCCGCTTCCCGGCCCTGCTGCAGGGAGCTCAAAATGGAGGACGCGGCGCTCGGGAGAGCGG
GCGGGTGAGTCACCCACACAAAGGAAAAGGGCCTTTCCGTCCTCAGCCGTCGCTTCATGTGACTCCACGG
AGTACCGGGCGCCGTCCAGGCACCTCGATTAGTTCTCGAGCTTTTGGAGTACGTCGTCTTTAGGTTGGGG
GGAGGGGTTTTATGCGATGGAGTTTCCCCACACTGAGTGGGTGGAGACTGAAGTTAGGCCAGCTTGGCAC
TTGATGTAATTCTCCTTGGAATTTGCCCTTTTTGAGTTTGGATCTTGGTTCATTCTCAAGCCTCAGACAG
TGGTTCAAAGTTTTTTTCTTCCATTTCAGGTGTCGTGAGGCTAGCACCGCCACCATGAAACAATTGCCTG
CGGCAACAGTTCGACTCCTTTCAAGTTCTCAGATCATCACTTCGGTGGTCAGTGTTGTAAAAGAGCTTAT
TGAAAACTCCTTGGATGCTGGTGCCACAAGCGTAGATGTTAAACTGGAGAACTATGGATTTGATAAAATT
GAGGTGCGAGATAACGGGGAGGGTATCAAGGCTGTTGATGCACCTGTAATGGCAATGAAGTACTACACCT
CAAAAATAAATAGTCATGAAGATCTTGAAAATTTGACAACTTACGGTTTTCGTGGAGAAGCCTTGGGGTC
AATTTGTTGTATAGCTGAGGTTTTAATTACAACAAGAACGGCTGCTGATAATTTTAGCACCCAGTATGTT
TTAGATGGCAGTGGCCACATACTTTCTCAGAAACCTTCACATCTTGGTCAAGGTACAACTGTAACTGCTT
TAAGATTATTTAAGAATCTACCTGTAAGAAAGCAGTTTTACTCAACTGCAAAAAAATGTAAAGATGAAAT
AAAAAAGATCCAAGATCTCCTCATGAGCTTTGGTATCCTTAAACCTGACTTAAGGATTGTCTTTGTACAT
AACAAGGCAGTTATTTGGCAGAAAAGCAGAGTATCAGATCACAAGATGGCTCTCATGTCAGTTCTGGGGA
CTGCTGTTATGAACAATATGGAATCCTTTCAGTACCACTCTGAAGAATCTCAGATTTATCTCAGTGGATT
TCTTCCAAAGTGTGATGCAGACCACTCTTTCACTAGTCTTTCAACACCAGAAAGAAGTTTCATCTTCATA
AACAGTCGACCAGTACATCAAAAAGATATCTTAAAGTTAATCCGACATCATTACAATCTGAAATGCCTAA
AGGAATCTACTCGTTTGTATCCTGTTTTCTTTCTGAAAATCGATGTTCCTACAGCTGATGTTGATGTAAA
TTTAACACCAGATAAAAGCCAAGTATTATTACAAAATAAGGAATCTGTTTTAATTGCTCTTGAAAATCTG
ATGACGACTTGTTATGGACCATTACCTAGTACAAATTCTTATGAAAATAATAAAACAGATGTTTCCGCAG
CTGACATCGTTCTTAGTAAAACAGCAGAAACAGATGTGCTTTTTAATAAAGTGGAATCATCTGGAAAGAA
TTATTCAAATGTTGATACTTCAGTCATTCCATTCCAAAATGATATGCATAATGATGAATCTGGAAAAAAC
ACTGATGATTGTTTAAATCACCAGATAAGTATTGGTGACTTTGGTTATGGTCATTGTAGTAGTGAAATTT
CTAACATTGATAAAAACACTAAGAATGCATTTCAGGACATTTCAATGAGTAATGTATCATGGGAGAACTC
TCAGACGGAATATAGTAAAACTTGTTTTATAAGTTCCGTTAAGCACACCCAGTCAGAAAATGGCAATAAA
GACCATATAGATGAGAGTGGGGAAAATGAGGAAGAAGCAGGTCTTGAAAACTCTTCGGAAATTTCTGCAG
ATGAGTGGAGCAGGGGAAATATACTTAAAAATTCAGTGGGAGAGAATATTGAACCTGTGAAAATTTTAGT
GCCTGAAAAAAGTTTACCATGTAAAGTAAGTAATAATAATTATCCAATCCCTGAACAAATGAATCTTAAT
GAAGATTCATGTAACAAAAAATCAAATGTAATAGATAATAAATCTGGAAAAGTTACAGCTTATGATTTAC
TTAGCAATCGAGTAATCAAGAAACCCATGTCAGCAAGTGCTCTTTTTGTTCAAGATCATCGTCCTCAGTT
TCTCATAGAAAATCCTAAGACTAGTTTAGAGGATGCAACACTACAAATTGAAGAACTGTGGAAGACATTG
AGTGAAGAGGAAAAACTGAATCTTTTTAATGGATCTCATTATTTAGACGTTTTATATAAAATGACAGCAG
ATGACCAAAGATACAGTGGATCAACTTACCTGTCTGATCCTCGTCTTACAGCGAATGGTTTCAAGATAAA
ATTGATACCAGGAGTTTCAATTACTGAAAATTACTTGGAAATAGAAGGAATGGCTAATTGTCTCCCATTC
TATGGAGTAGCAGATTTAAAAGAAATTCTTAATGCTATATTAAACAGAAATGCAAAGGAAGTTTATGAAT
GTAGACCTCGCAAAGTGATAAGTTATTTAGAGGGAGAAGCAGTGCGTCTATCCAGACAATTACCCATGTA
CTTATCAAAAGAGGACATCCAAGACATTATCTACAGAATGAAGCACCAGTTTGGAAATGAAATTAAAGAG
TGTGTTCATGGTCGCCCATTTTTTCATCATTTAACCTATCTTCCAGAAACTACATAGTAATGAACTAGTC
CGTAACTTGAAAGTATTTCGATTTCTTGGCTTTATATATCTTGTGGAAAGGACGAACGTGTTGAGCGAAC
TATTGTGTGACGCGTTAAGTCGACAATCAACCTCTGGATTACAAAATTTGTGAAAGATTGACTGGTATTC
TTAACTATGTTGCTCCTTTTACGCTATGTGGATACGCTGCTTTAATGCCTTTGTATCATGCTATTGCTTC
CCGTATGGCTTTCATTTTCTCCTCCTTGTATAAATCCTGGTTGCTGTCTCTTTATGAGGAGTTGTGGCCC
GTTGTCAGGCAACGTGGCGTGGTGTGCACTGTGTTTGCTGACGCAACCCCCACTGGTTGGGGCATTGCCA
CCACCTGTCAGCTCCTTTCCGGGACTTTCGCTTTCCCCCTCCCTATTGCCACGGCGGAACTCATCGCCGC
CTGCCTTGCCCGCTGCTGGACAGGGGCTCGGCTGTTGGGCACTGACAATTCCGTGGTGTTGTCGGGGAAA
TCATCGTCCTTTCCTTGGCTGCTCGCCTGTGTTGCCACCTGGATTCTGCGCGGGACGTCCTTCTGCTACG
TCCCTTCGGCCCTCAATCCAGCGGACCTTCCTTCCCGCGGCCTGCTGCCGGCTCTGCGGCCTCTTCCGCG
TCTTCGCCTTCGCCCTCAGACGAGTCGGATCTCCCTTTGGGCCGCCTCCCCGCGTCGACTTTAAGACCAA
TGACTTACAAGGCAGCTGTAGATCTTAGCCACTTTTTAAAAGAAAAGGGGGGACTGGAAGGGCTAATTCA
CTCCCAACGAAGACAAGATCTGCTTTTTGCTTGTACTGGGTCTCTCTGGTTAGACCAGATCTGAGCCTGG
GAGCTCTCTGGCTAACTAGGGAACCCACTGCTTAAGCCTCAATAAAGCTTGCCTTGAGTGCTTCAAGTAG
TGTGTGCCCGTCTGTTGTGTGACTCTGGTAACTAGAGATCCCTCAGACCCTTTTAGTCAGTGTGGAAAAT
CTCTAGCAGTACGTATAGTAGTTCATGTCATCTTATTATTCAGTATTTATAACTTGCAAAGAAATGAATA
TCAGAGAGTGAGAGGAACTTGTTTATTGCAGCTTATAATGGTTACAAATAAAGCAATAGCATCACAAATT
TCACAAATAAAGCATTTTTTTCACTGCATTCTAGTTGTGGTTTGTCCAAACTCATCAATGTATCTTATCA
TGTCTGGCTCTAGCTATCCCGCCCCTAACTCCGCCCATCCCGCCCCTAACTCCGCCCAGTTCCGCCCATT
CTCCGCCCCATGGCTGACTAATTTTTTTTATTTATGCAGAGGCCGAGGCCGCCTCGGCCTCTGAGCTATT
CCAGAAGTAGTGAGGAGGCTTTTTTGGAGGCCTAGGGACGTACCCAATTCGCCCTATAGTGAGTCGTATT
ACGCGCGCTCACTGGCCGTCGTTTTACAACGTCGTGACTGGGAAAACCCTGGCGTTACCCAACTTAATCG
CCTTGCAGCACATCCCCCTTTCGCCAGCTGGCGTAATAGCGAAGAGGCCCGCACCGATCGCCCTTCCCAA
CAGTTGCGCAGCCTGAATGGCGAATGGG
[124 nt withheld, positions 8009-8132]
C
[91 nt withheld, positions 8134-8224]
A
[49 nt withheld, positions 8226-8274]
CCTTTGACGTTGGAGTCCACGTTCTTT
[37 nt withheld, positions 8302-8338]
ACCCTATCTCGGTCTATTCTTTTGATTTATAAGGGATTTTGCCGATTTCGGCCTATTGGTTAAAAAATGA
GCTGATTTAACAAAAATTTAACGCGAATTTTAACAAAATATTAACGCTTACAATTTAGGTGGCACTTTTC
GGGGAAATGTGCGCGGAACCCCTATTTGTTTATTTTTCTAAATACATTCAAATATGTATCCGCTCATGAG
ACAATAACCCTGATAAATGCTTCAATAATATTGAAAAAGGAAGAGTATGAGTATTCAACATTTCCGTGTC
GCCCTTATTCCCTTTTTTGCGGCATTTTGCCTTCCTGTTTTTGCTCACCCAGAAACGCTGGTGAAAGTAA
AAGATGCTGAAGATCAGTTGGGTGCACGAGTGGGTTACATCGAACTGGATCTCAACAGCGGTAAGATCCT
TGAGAGTTTTCGCCCCGAAGAACGTTTTCCAATGATGAGCACTTTTAAAGTTCTGCTATGTGGCGCGGTA
TTATCCCGTATTGACGCCGGGCAAGAGCAACTCGGTCGCCGCATACACTATTCTCAGAATGACTTGGTTG
AGTACTCACCAGTCACAGAAAAGCATCTTACGGATGGCATGACAGTAAGAGAATTATGCAGTGCTGCCAT
AACCATGAGTGATAACACTGCGGCCAACTTACTTCTGACAACGATCGGAGGACCGAAGGAGCTAACCGCT
TTTTTGCACAACATGGGGGATCATGTAACTCGCCTTGATCGTTGGGAACCGGAGCTGAATGAAGCCATAC
CAAACGACGAGCGTGACACCACGATGCCTGTAGCAATGGCAACAACGTTGCGCAAACTATTAACTGGCGA
ACTACTTACTCTAGCTTCCCGGCAACAATTAATAGACTGGATGGAGGCGGATAAAGTTGCAGGACCACTT
CTGCGCTCGGCCCTTCCGGCTGGCTGGTTTATTGCTGATAAATCTGGAGCCGGTGAGCGTGGGTCTCGCG
GTATCATTGCAGCACTGGGGCCAGATGGTAAGCCCTCCCGTATCGTAGTTATCTACACGACGGGGAGTCA
GGCAACTATGGATGAACGAAATAGACAGATCGCTGAGATAGGTGCCTCACTGATTAAGCATTGGTAACTG
TCAGACCAAGTTTACTCATATATACTTTAGATTGATTTAAAACTTCATTTTTAATTTAAAAGGATCTAGG
TGAAGATCCTTTTTGATAATCTCATGACCAAAATCCCTTAACGTGAGTTTTCGTTCCACTGAGCGTCAGA
CCCCGTAGAAAAGATCAAAGGATCTTCTTGAGATCCTTTTTTTCTGCGCGTAATCTGCTGCTTGCAAACA
AAAAAACCACCGCTACCAGCGGTGGTTTGTTTGCCGGATCAAGAGCTACCAACTCTTTTTCCGAAGGTAA
CTGGCTTCAGCAGAGCGCAGATACCAAATACTGTTCTTCTAGTGTAGCCGTAGTTAGGCCACCACTTCAA
GAACTCTGTAGCACCGCCTACATACCTCGCTCTGCTAATCCTGTTACCAGTGGCTGCTGCCAGTGGCGAT
AAGTCGTGTCTTACCGGGTTGGACTCAAGACGATAGTTACCGGATAAGGCGCAGCGGTCGGGCTGAACGG
GGGGTTCGTGCACACAGCCCAGCTTGGAGCGAACGACCTACACCGAACTGAGATACCTACAGCGTGAGCT
ATGAGAAAGCGCCACGCTTCCCGAAGGGAGAAAGGCGGACAGGTATCCGGTAAGCGGCAGGGTCGGAACA
GGAGAGCGCACGAGGGAGCTTCCAGGGGGAAACGCCTGGTATCTTTATAGTCCTGTCGGGTTTCGCCACC
TCTGACTTGAGCGTCGATTTTTGTGATGCTCGTCAGGGGGGCGGAGCCTATGGAAAAACGCCAGCAACGC
GGCCTTTTTACGGTTCCTGGCCTTTTGCTGGCCTTTTGCTCACATGTTCTTTCCTGCGTTATCCCCTGAT
TCTGTGGATAACCGTATTACCGCCTTTGAGTGAGCTGATACCGCTCGCCGCAGCCGAACGACCGAGCGCA
GCGAGTCAGTGAGCGAGGAAGCGGAAGAGCGCCCAATACGCAAACCGCCTCTCCCCGCGCGTTGGCCGAT
TCATTAATGCAGCTGGCACGACAGGTTTCCCGACTGGAAAGCGGGCAGTGAGCGCAACGCAATTAATGTG
AGTTAGCTCACTCATTAGGCACCCCAGGCTTTACACTTTATGCTTCCGGCTCGTATGTTGTGTGGAATTG
TGAGCGGATAACAATTTCACACAGGAAACAGCTATGACCATGATTACGCCAAGCGCGCAATTAACCCTCA
CTAAAGGGAACAAAAGCTGGAGCTGCAAGC
