>Addgene plasmid #143797 | TFORF1388 | depositor partial sequence | sequence record 283518 | Insert
ACCGCCACCATGAAACAATTGCCTGCGGCAACAGTTCGACTCCTTTCAAGTTCTCAGATCATCACTTCGG
TGGTCAGTGTTGTAAAAGAGCTTATTGAAAACTCCTTGGATGCTGGTGCCACAAGCGTAGATGTTAAACT
GGAGAACTATGGATTTGATAAAATTGAGGTGCGAGATAACGGGGAGGGTATCAAGGCTGTTGATGCACCT
GTAATGGCAATGAAGTACTACACCTCAAAAATAAATAGTCATGAAGATCTTGAAAATTTGACAACTTACG
GTTTTCGTGGAGAAGCCTTGGGGTCAATTTGTTGTATAGCTGAGGTTTTAATTACAACAAGAACGGCTGC
TGATAATTTTAGCACCCAGTATGTTTTAGATGGCAGTGGCCACATACTTTCTCAGAAACCTTCACATCTT
GGTCAAGGTACAACTGTAACTGCTTTAAGATTATTTAAGAATCTACCTGTAAGAAAGCAGTTTTACTCAA
CTGCAAAAAAATGTAAAGATGAAATAAAAAAGATCCAAGATCTCCTCATGAGCTTTGGTATCCTTAAACC
TGACTTAAGGATTGTCTTTGTACATAACAAGGCAGTTATTTGGCAGAAAAGCAGAGTATCAGATCACAAG
ATGGCTCTCATGTCAGTTCTGGGGACTGCTGTTATGAACAATATGGAATCCTTTCAGTACCACTCTGAAG
AATCTCAGATTTATCTCAGTGGATTTCTTCCAAAGTGTGATGCAGACCACTCTTTCACTAGTCTTTCAAC
ACCAGAAAGAAGTTTCATCTTCATAAACAGTCGACCAGTACATCAAAAAGATATCTTAAAGTTAATCCGA
CATCATTACAATCTGAAATGCCTAAAGGAATCTACTCGTTTGTATCCTGTTTTCTTTCTGAAAATCGATG
TTCCTACAGCTGATGTTGATGTAAATTTAACACCAGATAAAAGCCAAGTATTATTACAAAATAAGGAATC
TGTTTTAATTGCTCTTGAAAATCTGATGACGACTTGTTATGGACCATTACCTAGTACAAATTCTTATGAA
AATAATAAAACAGATGTTTCCGCAGCTGACATCGTTCTTAGTAAAACAGCAGAAACAGATGTGCTTTTTA
ATAAAGTGGAATCATCTGGAAAGAATTATTCAAATGTTGATACTTCAGTCATTCCATTCCAAAATGATAT
GCATAATGATGAATCTGGAAAAAACACTGATGATTGTTTAAATCACCAGATAAGTATTGGTGACTTTGGT
TATGGTCATTGTAGTAGTGAAATTTCTAACATTGATAAAAACACTAAGAATGCATTTCAGGACATTTCAA
TGAGTAATGTATCATGGGAGAACTCTCAGACGGAATATAGTAAAACTTGTTTTATAAGTTCCGTTAAGCA
CACCCAGTCAGAAAATGGCAATAAAGACCATATAGATGAGAGTGGGGAAAATGAGGAAGAAGCAGGTCTT
GAAAACTCTTCGGAAATTTCTGCAGATGAGTGGAGCAGGGGAAATATACTTAAAAATTCAGTGGGAGAGA
ATATTGAACCTGTGAAAATTTTAGTGCCTGAAAAAAGTTTACCATGTAAAGTAAGTAATAATAATTATCC
AATCCCTGAACAAATGAATCTTAATGAAGATTCATGTAACAAAAAATCAAATGTAATAGATAATAAATCT
GGAAAAGTTACAGCTTATGATTTACTTAGCAATCGAGTAATCAAGAAACCCATGTCAGCAAGTGCTCTTT
TTGTTCAAGATCATCGTCCTCAGTTTCTCATAGAAAATCCTAAGACTAGTTTAGAGGATGCAACACTACA
AATTGAAGAACTGTGGAAGACATTGAGTGAAGAGGAAAAACTGAATCTTTTTAATGGATCTCATTATTTA
GACGTTTTATATAAAATGACAGCAGATGACCAAAGATACAGTGGATCAACTTACCTGTCTGATCCTCGTC
TTACAGCGAATGGTTTCAAGATAAAATTGATACCAGGAGTTTCAATTACTGAAAATTACTTGGAAATAGA
AGGAATGGCTAATTGTCTCCCATTCTATGGAGTAGCAGATTTAAAAGAAATTCTTAATGCTATATTAAAC
AGAAATGCAAAGGAAGTTTATGAATGTAGACCTCGCAAAGTGATAAGTTATTTAGAGGGAGAAGCAGTGC
GTCTATCCAGACAATTACCCATGTACTTATCAAAAGAGGACATCCAAGACATTATCTACAGAATGAAGCA
CCAGTTTGGAAATGAAATTAAAGAGTGTGTTCATGGTCGCCCATTTTTTCATCATTTAACCTATCTTCCA
GAAACTACATAGTAATGAACTAGTCCGTAACTTGAAAGTATTTCGATTTCTTGGCTTTATATATCTTGTG
GAAAGGACGAACGTGTTGAGCGAACTATTGTGTG
