>Addgene plasmid #143797 | TFORF1388 | depositor partial sequence | sequence record 283519 | Barcode
ACGTGTTGAGCGAACTATTGTGTG
